>Addgene plasmid #157021 | pD649-HAsp-SEMA5B-Fc(DAPA)-AviTag-6xHis | depositor full sequence | sequence record 303151 | Full Sequence
TTTCAATATTATTGAAGCATTTATCAGGGTTATTGTCTCATGAGCGGATACATATTTGAATGTATTTAGA
AAAATAAACAAATAGGGGTCAGTGTTACAACCAATTAACCAATTCTGAACATTATCGCGAGCCCATTTAT
ACCTGAATATGGCTCATAACACCCCTTGCTCATGACCAAAATCCCTTAACGTGAGTTACGCGCGCGTCGT
TCCACTGAGCGTCAGACCCCGTAGAAAAGATCAAAGGATCTTCTTGAGATCCTTTTTTTCTGCGCGTAAT
CTGCTGCTTGCAAACAAAAAAACCACCGCTACCAGCGGTGGTTTGTTTGCCGGATCAAGAGCTACCAACT
CTTTTTCCGAAGGTAACTGGCTTCAGCAGAGCGCAGATACCAAATACTGTTCTTCTAGTGTAGCCGTAGT
TAGCCCACCACTTCAAGAACTCTGTAGCACCGCCTACATACCTCGCTCTGCTAATCCTGTTACCAGTGGC
TGCTGCCAGTGGCGATAAGTCGTGTCTTACCGGGTTGGACTCAAGACGATAGTTACCGGATAAGGCGCAG
CGGTCGGGCTGAACGGGGGGTTCGTGCACACAGCCCAGCTTGGAGCGAACGACCTACACCGAACTGAGAT
ACCTACAGCGTGAGCTATGAGAAAGCGCCACGCTTCCCGAAGGGAGAAAGGCGGACAGGTATCCGGTAAG
CGGCAGGGTCGGAACAGGAGAGCGCACGAGGGAGCTTCCAGGGGGAAACGCCTGGTATCTTTATAGTCCT
GTCGGGTTTCGCCACCTCTGACTTGAGCGTCGATTTTTGTGATGCTCGTCAGGGGGGCGGAGCCTATGGA
AAAACGCCAGCAACGCGGCCTTTTTACGGTTCCTGGCCTTTTGCTGGCCTTTTGCTCACATGTTCTTTCC
TGCGTTATCCCCTGATTCTGTGGATAACCGTATTACCGCCTTTGAGTGAGCTGATACCGCTCGCCGCAGC
CGAACGACCGAGCGCAGCGAGTCAGTGAGCGAGGAAGCGGAAGGCGAGAGTAGGGAACTGCCAGGCATCA
AACTAAGCAGAAGGCCCCTGACGGATGGCCTTTTTGCGTTTCTACAAACTCTTTCTGTGTTGTAAAACGA
CGGCCAGTCTTAAGCTCGGGCCCCCTGGGCGGTTCTGATAACGAGTAATCGTTAATCCGCAAATAACGTA
AAAACCCGCTTCGGCGGGTTTTTTTATGGGGGGAGTTTAGGGAAAGAGCATTTGTCAGAATATTTAAGGG
CGCCTGTCACTTTGCTTGATATATGAGAATTATTTAACCTTATAAATGAGAAAAAAGCAACGCACTTTAA
ATAAGATACGTTGCTTTTTCGATTGATGAACACCTATAATTAAACTATTCATCTATTATTTATGATTTTT
TGTATATACAATATTTCTAGTTTGTTAAAGAGAATTAAGAAAATAAATCTCGAAAATAATAAAGGGAAAA
TCAGTTTTTGATATCAAAATTATACATGTCAACGATAATACAAAATATAATACAAACTATAAGATGTTAT
CAGTATTTATTATCATTTAGAATAAATTTTGTGTCGCCCTTAATTGTGAGCGGATAACAATTACGAGCTT
CATGCACAGTGGCGTTGACTCAATATTGGCCATTAGCCATATTATTCATTGGTTATATAGCATAAATCAA
TATTGGCTATTGGCCATTGCATACGTTGTATCTATATCATAATATGTACATTTATATTGGCTCATGTCCA
ATATGACCGCCATGTTGGCATTGATTATTGACTAGTTATTAATAGTAATCAATTACGGGGTCATTAGTTC
ATAGCCCATATATGGAGTTCCGCGTTACATAACTTACGGTAAATGGCCCGCCTGGCTGACCGCCCAACGA
CCCCCGCCCATTGACGTCAATAATGACGTATGTTCCCATAGTAACGCCAATAGGGACTTTCCATTGACGT
CAATGGGTGGAGTATTTACGGTAAACTGCCCACTTGGCAGTACATCAAGTGTATCATATGCCAAGTACGC
CCCCTATTGACGTCAATGACGGTAAATGGCCCGCCTGGCATTATGCCCAGTACATGACCTTATGGGACTT
TCCTACTTGGCAGTACATCTACGTATTAGTCATCGCTATTACCATGGTGATGCGGTTTTGGCAGTACATC
AATGGGCGTGGATAGCGGTTTGACTCACGGGGATTTCCAAGTCTCCACCCCATTGACGTCAATGGGAGTT
TGTTTTGGCACCAAAATCAACGGGACTTTCCAAAATGTCGTAACAACTCCGCCCCATTGACGCAAATGGG
CGGTAGGCGTGTACGGTGGGAGGTCTATATAAGCAGAGCTCGTTTAGTGAACCGTCAGATCGCCTGGAGA
CGCCATCCACGCTGTTTTGACCTCCATAGAAGACACCGGGACCGATCCAGCCTCCGCGGCCGGGAACGGT
GCATTGGAACGCGGATTCCCCGTGCCAAGAGTGACGTAAGTACCGCCTATAGAGTCTATAGGCCCACCCC
CTTGGCTTCGTTAGAACGCGGCTACAATTAATACATAACCTTATGTATCATACACATACGATTTAGGTGA
CACTATAGAATAACATCCACTTTGCCTTTCTCTCCACAGGTGTCCACTCCCAGGTCCAACTGCACCTCGG
TTCTATCGAAAACGCGCCTGCTAGCGCCACCATGAAGACCATCATTGCCCTGAGCTACATCTTCTGCCTG
GTGTTCGCTGCGGCCGCCTTGTCTCTTGTTAGAGGCCTGCTTCCTTGCCTGCCACCAGGCGCTAGAACAG
CCGAGGGACCTATTATGGTGCTGGCTGGACCTCTGGCCGTGTCTCTGCTTCTGCCTTCTCTGACCCTGCT
GGTGTCTCACCTGTCTAGCAGCCAGGATGTGTCCAGCGAGCCTAGCTCTGAGCAGCAGCTGTGTGCCCTG
AGCAAGCACCCTACAGTGGCCTTCGAAGATCTGCAGCCCTGGGTGTCCAACTTCACATACCCTGGGGCCA
GAGACTTCTCCCAGCTGGCTCTTGATCCCAGCGGCAACCAGCTGATTGTGGGCGCCAGAAACTACCTGTT
CAGACTGAGCCTGGCCAACGTGTCACTGCTGCAGGCTACAGAGTGGGCCAGCAGCGAGGATACCAGAAGA
AGCTGTCAGAGCAAGGGCAAGACCGAGGAAGAGTGCCAGAACTACGTGCGGGTGCTGATCGTGGCCGGCA
GAAAGGTTTTCATGTGCGGCACCAACGCTTTCAGCCCCATGTGCACCAGCAGACAAGTGGGCAACCTGAG
CCGGACCATCGAGAAGATCAACGGCGTGGCCAGATGTCCCTACGATCCCAGACACAATAGCACCGCCGTG
ATCAGCTCTCAGGGCGAACTGTATGCCGCCACCGTGATCGATTTCAGCGGCAGAGATCCCGCCATCTACA
GAAGCCTCGGATCTGGCCCTCCACTGAGAACAGCCCAGTACAACAGCAAGTGGCTGAACGAGCCCAACTT
CGTGGCCGCCTATGACATCGGCCTGTTCGCCTACTTCTTCCTGCGGGAAAACGCCGTGGAACACGACTGT
GGCAGAACCGTGTATAGCAGAGTGGCCAGAGTGTGCAAGAACGACGTCGGCGGCAGATTCCTGCTGGAAG
ATACCTGGACCACCTTTATGAAGGCCCGGCTGAACTGCAGCAGACCTGGCGAGGTGCCCTTCTACTACAA
CGAGCTGCAGAGCGCCTTCCATCTGCCTGAGCAGGATCTGATCTACGGCGTGTTCACCACCAACGTGAAC
TCTATCGCCGCCTCTGCCGTGTGCGCCTTTAATCTGTCTGCCATCAGCCAGGCCTTTAACGGCCCCTTCA
GATACCAAGAGAACCCCAGAGCTGCCTGGCTGCCTATCGCCAATCCTATTCCTAACTTCCAGTGCGGCAC
ACTGCCCGAGACAGGCCCCAATGAGAATCTGACCGAGAGAAGCCTGCAGGACGCCCAGAGACTGTTCCTG
ATGTCTGAAGCCGTGCAGCCCGTGACACCTGAGCCTTGTGTGACACAGGATAGCGTGCGGTTCTCCCACC
TGGTGGTGGATCTGGTGCAGGCCAAAGACACCCTGTACCACGTGCTGTACATCGGCACAGAGAGCGGCAC
AATCCTGAAGGCCCTGTCTACCGCCAGCAGATCCCTGCACGGATGCTACCTGGAAGAACTGCACGTGCTG
CCACCTGGCAGAAGAGAGCCTCTGAGATCCCTGAGAATCCTGCACAGCGCCAGGGCTCTGTTTGTGGGAC
TGAGAGATGGCGTGCTGAGAGTGCCCCTGGAAAGATGTGCCGCCTACAGATCACAGGGCGCCTGTCTGGG
AGCTAGAGATCCTTACTGTGGCTGGGACGGCAAGCAGCAGAGATGTAGCACCCTGGAAGATTCCAGCAAC
ATGAGCCTGTGGACCCAGAACATCACCGCCTGTCCTGTGCGGAACGTGACACGAGATGGCGGCTTTGGAC
CTTGGAGTCCTTGGCAGCCTTGCGAGCATCTGGACGGCGATAATAGCGGCTCCTGCCTGTGTAGAGCCAG
AAGCTGCGATAGCCCCAGACCTAGATGTGGCGGCCTGGATTGTCTGGGCCCTGCCATCCATATCGCCAAC
TGCTCCAGAAACGGCGCCTGGACACCTTGGTCATCTTGGGCCCTGTGTAGCACCTCTTGCGGCATCGGAT
TTCAAGTCCGGCAGCGGAGCTGCAGCAACCCTGCTCCTAGACATGGCGGCAGAATCTGCGTGGGCAAGTC
CCGGGAAGAGAGATTCTGCAACGAGAACACCCCTTGTCCAGTGCCTATCTTCTGGGCCTCTTGGGGCAGC
TGGTCCAAGTGCAGCTCTAATTGTGGCGGCGGAATGCAGAGCAGAAGAAGGGCCTGCGAGAACGGCAATA
GCTGTCTCGGATGCGGCGTGGAATTCAAGACCTGCAATCCTGAGGGCTGCCCCGAAGTGCGGAGAAACAC
ACCTTGGACTCCATGGCTGCCCGTGAACGTTACACAAGGCGGAGCCAGACAAGAGCAGCGGTTCCGGTTT
ACCTGTAGAGCCCCTCTGGCTGATCCTCACGGCCTGCAGTTCGGAAGAAGAAGAACCGAGACACGGACCT
GTCCTGCCGATGGCAGCGGCTCTTGTGATACAGATGCCCTGGTGGAAGTGCTGCTGAGAAGCGGCTCTAC
AAGCCCTCACACAGTGTCTGGTGGATGGGCTGCTTGGGGACCTTGGTCCAGCTGTAGCAGAGATTGCGAG
CTGGGCTTCAGAGTGCGGAAGCGGACCTGTACCAATCCAGAGCCTAGGAACGGCGGCCTGCCATGTGTTG
GAGATGCCGCCGAATACCAGGACTGCAACCCTCAGGCCTGTCCAGTTAGAGGCGCCTGGTCTTGTTGGAC
CTCTTGGAGCCCTTGTTCCGCCTCTTGTGGCGGAGGCCACTACCAGAGAACAAGAAGCTGCACAAGCCCC
GCACCTTCTCCAGGCGAGGATATTTGCCTGGGCCTGCATACTGAAGAGGCCCTGTGCGCAACACAGGCTT
GTCCAGAAGGATGGTCCCCTTGGAGCGAGTGGTCTAAGTGCACAGATGACGGCGCCCAGAGCAGATCTAG
GCACTGCGAGGAACTGCTGCCTGGATCTTCTGCCTGTGCCGGCAATTCTAGCCAGAGCCGGCCTTGTCCA
TACAGCGAGATCCCAGTGATCCTGCCTGCCAGCTCTATGGAAGAGGCCACAGATTGCGCCGGCTTCAACC
TGATCCATGGCGCGCCGGGCGGCGACAAGACCCACACCTGCCCCCCCTGCCCAGCTCCAGAACTGCTGGG
AGGGCCTTCCGTGTTCCTGTTCCCCCCCAAGCCCAAGGACACCCTGATGATCAGCAGGACCCCCGAGGTG
ACCTGCGTGGTGGTGGCCGTGTCCCACGAGGACCCAGAGGTGAAGTTCAACTGGTACGTGGACGGCGTGG
AGGTGCACAACGCCAAGACCAAGCCCAGAGAGGAGCAGTACAACAGCACCTACAGGGTGGTGTCCGTGCT
GACCGTGCTGCACCAGGACTGGCTGAACGGCAAAGAATACAAGTGCAAAGTCTCCAACAAGGCCCTGGCT
GCCCCAATCGAAAAGACAATCAGCAAGGCCAAGGGCCAGCCACGGGAGCCCCAGGTGTACACCCTGCCCC
CCAGCCGGGAGGAGATGACCAAGAACCAGGTGTCCCTGACCTGTCTGGTGAAGGGCTTCTACCCCAGCGA
TATCGCCGTGGAGTGGGAGAGCAACGGCCAGCCCGAGAACAACTACAAGACCACCCCCCCAGTGCTGGAC
AGCGACGGCAGCTTCTTCCTGTACAGCAAGCTGACCGTGGACAAGTCCAGGTGGCAGCAGGGCAACGTGT
TCAGCTGCAGCGTGATGCACGAGGCCCTGCACAACCACTACACCCAGAAGTCCCTGAGCCTGAGCCCCGG
CGGCAGCGGTCTTAATGATATTTTCGAGGCTCAGAAGATTGAGTGGCATGAACACCACCACCATCACCAC
TAAGGCCGGCCTGTAGTCACTGGCACAACGCGTTACCCGGTAAGCCAATCGGGTATACACGGTCGTCATA
CTGCAGACAGGGTTCTTCTACTTTGCAAGATAGTCTTGAGTAGTAAAATAAATAGATAGAGAAAATCAGC
CTCGACTGTGCCTTCTAGTTGCCAGCCATCTGTTGTTTGCCCCTCCCCCGTGCCTTCCTTGACCCTGGAA
GGTGCCACTCCCACTGTCCTTTCCTAATAAAATGAGGAAATTGCATCACAACACTCAACCCTATCTCGGT
CTATTCTTTTGATTTATAAGGGATTTTGCCGATTTCGGCCTATTGGTTAAAAAATGAGCTGATTTAACAA
AAATTTAACGCGAATTAATTCTGTGGAATGTGTGTCAGTTAGGGTGTGGAAAGTCCCCAGGCTCCCCAGC
AGGCAGAAGTATGCAAAGCATGCATCTCAATTAGTCAGCAACCAGGTGTGGAAAGTCCCCAGGCTCCCCA
GCAGGCAGAAGTATGCAAAGCATGCATCTCAATTAGTCAGCAACCATAGTCCCGCCCCTAACTCCGCCCA
TCCCGCCCCTAACTCCGCCCAGTTCCGCCCATTCTCCGCCCCATGGCTGACTAATTTTTTTTATTTATGC
AGAGGCCGAGGCCGCCTCTGCCTCTGAGCTATTCCAGAAGTAGTGAGGAGGCTTTTTTGGAGGCCTAGGC
TTTTGCAAAAAGCTCCCGGGAGCTTGTATATCCATTTTCGGATCTGATCAGCACGTGTTGACAATTAATC
ATCGGCATAGTATATCGGCATAGTATAATACGACAAGGTGAGGAACTAAACCATGACCGAGTACAAGCCC
ACGGTGCGCCTCGCCACCCGCGACGACGTCCCCAGGGCCGTACGCACCCTCGCCGCCGCGTTCGCCGACT
ACCCCGCCACGCGCCACACCGTCGATCCGGACCGCCACATCGAGCGGGTCACCGAGCTGCAAGAACTCTT
CCTCACGCGCGTCGGGCTCGACATCGGCAAGGTGTGGGTCGCGGACGACGGCGCCGCGGTGGCGGTCTGG
ACCACGCCGGAGAGCGTCGAAGCGGGGGCGGTGTTCGCCGAGATCGGCCCGCGCATGGCCGAGTTGAGCG
GTTCCCGGCTGGCCGCGCAGCAACAGATGGAAGGCCTCCTGGCGCCGCACCGGCCCAAGGAGCCCGCGTG
GTTCCTGGCCACCGTCGGCGTCTCGCCCGACCACCAGGGCAAGGGTCTGGGCAGCGCCGTCGTGCTCCCC
GGAGTGGAGGCGGCCGAGCGCGCCGGGGTGCCCGCCTTCCTGGAGACATCCGCGCCCCGCAACCTCCCCT
TCTACGAGCGGCTCGGCTTCACCGTCACCGCCGACGTCGAGGTGCCCGAAGGACCGCGCACCTGGTGCAT
GACCCGCAAGCCCGGTGCCTGACACGTGCTACGAGATTTCGATTCCACCGCCGCCTTCTATGAAAGGTTG
GGCTTCGGAATCGTTTTCCGGGACGCCGGCTGGATGATCCTCCAGCGCGGGGATCTCATGCTGGAGTTCT
TCGCCCACCCCAACTTGTTTATTGCAGCTTATAATGGTTACAAATAAAGCAATAGCATCACAAATTTCAC
AAATAAAGCATTTTTTTCACTGCATTCTAGTTGTGGTTTGTCCAAACTCATCAATGTATCTTATCATGTC
TGTATACCGTCGACCTCTAGCTAGAGCTTGGCGTAATCATGGTCATTACCAATGCTTAATCAGTGAGGCA
CCTATCTCAGCGATCTGTCTATTTCGTTCATCCATAGTTGCCTGACTCCCCGTCGTGTAGATAACTACGA
TACGGGAGGGCTTACCATCTGGCCCCAGCGCTGCGATGATACCGCGAGAACCACGCTCACCGGCTCCGGA
TTTATCAGCAATAAACCAGCCAGCCGGAAGGGCCGAGCGCAGAAGTGGTCCTGCAACTTTATCCGCCTCC
ATCCAGTCTATTAATTGTTGCCGGGAAGCTAGAGTAAGTAGTTCGCCAGTTAATAGTTTGCGCAACGTTG
TTGCCATCGCTACAGGCATCGTGGTGTCACGCTCGTCGTTTGGTATGGCTTCATTCAGCTCCGGTTCCCA
ACGATCAAGGCGAGTTACATGATCCCCCATGTTGTGCAAAAAAGCGGTTAGCTCCTTCGGTCCTCCGATC
GTTGTCAGAAGTAAGTTGGCCGCAGTGTTATCACTCATGGTTATGGCAGCACTGCATAATTCTCTTACTG
TCATGCCATCCGTAAGATGCTTTTCTGTGACTGGTGAGTACTCAACCAAGTCATTCTGAGAATAGTGTAT
GCGGCGACCGAGTTGCTCTTGCCCGGCGTCAATACGGGATAATACCGCGCCACATAGCAGAACTTTAAAA
GTGCTCATCATTGGAAAACGTTCTTCGGGGCGAAAACTCTCAAGGATCTTACCGCTGTTGAGATCCAGTT
CGATGTAACCCACTCGTGCACCCAACTGATCTTCAGCATCTTTTACTTTCACCAGCGTTTCTGGGTGAGC
AAAAACAGGAAGGCAAAATGCCGCAAAAAAGGGAATAAGGGCGACACGGAAATGTTGAATACTCATATTC
TTCCTT
Features (pLannotate 1.2.2; 21 found; start..end, strand, type, name):
    119..143     -  CDS            KanR (fragment): aminoglycoside phosphotransferase; aph(3')-Ia; confers resistance to kanamycin
    254..842     +  rep_origin     ori: high-copy-number ColE1/pMB1/pBR322/pUC origin of replication
   1067..1084    +  terminator     rrnB T2 terminator (fragment): transcription terminator T2 from the E. coli rrnB gene
   1109..1128    -  CDS            lacZα (fragment): LacZα fragment of β-galactosidase; lacZ fragment
   1584..1600    +  protein_bind   lac operator: The lac repressor binds to the lac operator to inhibit transcription in E. coli. This inhibition can be relieved by adding lactose or isopropyl-β-D-thiogalactopyranoside (IPTG). lac repressor encoded by lacI
   1843..2146    +  enhancer       CMV enhancer: human cytomegalovirus immediate early enhancer
   2147..2350    +  promoter       CMV promoter: human cytomegalovirus (CMV) immediate early promoter
   2486..2529    +  intron         CMV intron (fragment): modified intron A from human cytomegalovirus
   2581..2599    +  promoter       SP6 promoter: promoter for bacteriophage SP6 RNA polymerase
   2603..2640    +  CDS            IgH signal sequence (fragment): signal sequence from the mouse immunoglobulin heavy chain variable region
   2932..5748    +  CDS            SEMA5A (fragment): SEM5A_HUMAN - Also known as SEMAF. Experimental evidence at protein level: Swiss-Prot protein existence level 1. Bifunctional axonal guidance cue regulated by sulfated proteoglycans; attractive effects result from interactions with heparan sulfate proteoglycans (HSPGs), while the inhibitory effects depend on interactions with chondroitin sulfate proteoglycans (CSPGs) (By similarity). Ligand for receptor PLXNB3. In glioma cells, SEMA5A stimulation of PLXNB3 results in the disassembly of F-actin stress fibers, disruption of focal adhesions and cellular collapse as well as inhibition of cell migr
   5764..6441    +  CDS            IGHG1 (fragment): IGHG1_HUMAN - Experimental evidence at protein level: Swiss-Prot protein existence level 1. Constant region of immunoglobulin heavy chains. Immunoglobulins, also known as antibodies, are membrane-bound or secreted glycoproteins produced by B lymphocytes. In the recognition phase of humoral immunity, the membrane-bound immunoglobulins serve as receptors which, upon binding of a specific antigen, trigger the clonal expansion and differentiation of B lymphocytes into immunoglobulins- secreting plasma cells. Secreted immunoglobulins mediate the effector phase of humoral immunity, which results in
   6656..6767    +  polyA_signal   bGH poly(A) signal: bovine growth hormone polyadenylation signal
   6768..6876    +  rep_origin     f1 ori (fragment): f1 bacteriophage origin of replication; arrow indicates direction of (+) strand synthesis
   6890..7219    +  promoter       SV40 promoter: SV40 enhancer and early promoter
   7267..7314    +  promoter       EM7 promoter: synthetic bacterial promoter&nbsp
   7333..7932    +  CDS            PuroR (fragment): puromycin N-acetyltransferase; pac from Streptomyces; confers resistance to puromycin
   7942..8067    +  CDS            ble (fragment): BLE_KLEPN - Experimental evidence at protein level: Swiss-Prot protein existence level 1. Binding protein with a strong affinity to the bleomycin family of antibiotics. Binds to CL990; an antimitotic-antibiotic compound. From Klebsiella pneumoniae.
   8062..8183    +  polyA_signal   SV40 poly(A) signal: SV40 polyadenylation signal
   8236..9096    -  CDS            AmpR: β-lactamase; bla; confers resistance to ampicillin, carbenicillin, and related antibiotics
   9099..89      -  promoter       AmpR promoter (fragment) (across the origin): bla
