[The description below was written by a language model from this plasmid's Addgene catalogue record and pLannotate feature annotations shown in this document.]
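Description:
pD649-HAsp-SEMA5B-Fc(DAPA)-AviTag-6xHis is a mammalian expression plasmid of about 9.1 kb, built on the pD649 backbone, that produces the extracellular domain of human semaphorin 5B (SEMA5B) as a secreted Fc fusion protein. It is propagated in E. coli as a high-copy plasmid through a ColE1/pUC-type origin and selected with ampicillin via a β-lactamase gene. Expression in mammalian cells is driven by the CMV immediate-early enhancer and promoter, followed by a fragment of CMV intron A. An SP6 phage promoter lies just upstream of the coding region, where it can support in vitro transcription and serves as a sequencing primer site. Transcripts end at a bovine growth hormone polyadenylation signal.

The open reading frame begins with a signal peptide: the name indicates an HA-derived leader, although the automated annotation scored this short stretch as an immunoglobulin heavy-chain signal fragment. The roughly 3 kb SEMA5B ectodomain follows, cloned between retained NotI and AscI sites. The annotation tool labels this segment as SEMA5A, which most likely reflects homology between the two paralogues rather than a different insert. Downstream, the backbone supplies a human IgG1 Fc carrying the D265A and P329A (DAPA) substitutions, generally used to reduce Fc effector binding. This is followed by an AviTag for site-specific biotinylation by BirA and a 6xHis tag for metal-affinity purification; these two short tags are not called in the feature table.

A separate SV40/EM7 promoter cassette encodes puromycin N-acetyltransferase with an SV40 poly(A) signal, which could allow selection in mammalian cells. The depositor notes that some plasmids in this collection may carry an IS4-like transposase insertion upstream of the CMV promoter. The construct belongs to a set made to produce soluble cell-surface ectodomains for screening protein–protein interactions.
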