Addgene plasmid #157021: pD649-HAsp-SEMA5B-Fc(DAPA)-AviTag-6xHis
Purpose: Mammalian expression of cell-surface protein extracellular domain fused to Fc(DAPA)-Avi-6xHis. Protein is secreted from cells.
Depositing lab: Chris Garcia. Depositing organization: Stanford University. Publication: A Human IgSF Cell-Surface Interactome Reveals a Complex Network of Protein-Protein Interactions. Wojtowicz WM, Vielmetter J, Fernandes RA, Siepe DH, Eastman CL, Chisholm GB, Cox S, Klock H, Anderson PW, Rue SM, Miller JJ, Glaser SM, Bragstad ML, Vance J, Lam AW, Lesley SA, Zinn K, Garcia KC. Cell. 2020 Aug 20;182(4):1027-1043.e17. doi: 10.1016/j.cell.2020.07.025. PubMed 32822567.
Backbone
  Vector backbone: pD649
  Backbone size w/o insert (bp): 6106
  Vector type: Mammalian Expression
Growth in bacteria
  Bacterial resistance: Ampicillin, 100 μg/mL
  Growth temperature: 37°C
  Growth strain: DH5alpha
  Copy number: High Copy
Gene/Insert
  Gene/Insert name: SEMA5B (alt name: SEM5B)
  Species: H. sapiens (human)
  Insert size (bp): 3000
  Mutation: Fc region of human IgG contains D265A and P329A mutations (DAPA)
  Entrez Gene: SEMA5B (a.k.a. SemG, SEMAG, FLJ10372, KIAA1445)
  Promoter: CMV/SP6
  Tag / fusion protein: Fc(DAPA)-AviTag-6xHis (C terminal on backbone)
  Cloning method: Restriction Enzyme; 5′ cloning site GCGGCCGC (not destroyed); 3′ cloning site GGCGCGCC (not destroyed)
  Sequencing primers: 5′ ATTTAGGTGACACTATAG; 3′ CACGTACCAGTTGAACTTCACC
Resource information
  A portion of this plasmid was derived from a plasmid made by: synthesis by ThermoFisher
Terms and licenses: Academic/Nonprofit Terms; Industry Terms: Not Available to Industry
Depositor comments: Some plasmids in this collection may have an IS4-like element ISVsa5 family transposase upstream of the CMV promoter.
How to cite: pD649-HAsp-SEMA5B-Fc(DAPA)-AviTag-6xHis was a gift from Chris Garcia (Addgene plasmid # 157021 ; http://n2t.net/addgene:157021 ; RRID:Addgene_157021)
