>Addgene plasmid #157021 | pD649-HAsp-SEMA5B-Fc(DAPA)-AviTag-6xHis | depositor partial sequence | sequence record 303152 | insert (extracellular domain)
TTGTCTCTTGTTAGAGGCCTGCTTCCTTGCCTGCCACCAGGCGCTAGAACAGCCGAGGGACCTATTATGG
TGCTGGCTGGACCTCTGGCCGTGTCTCTGCTTCTGCCTTCTCTGACCCTGCTGGTGTCTCACCTGTCTAG
CAGCCAGGATGTGTCCAGCGAGCCTAGCTCTGAGCAGCAGCTGTGTGCCCTGAGCAAGCACCCTACAGTG
GCCTTCGAAGATCTGCAGCCCTGGGTGTCCAACTTCACATACCCTGGGGCCAGAGACTTCTCCCAGCTGG
CTCTTGATCCCAGCGGCAACCAGCTGATTGTGGGCGCCAGAAACTACCTGTTCAGACTGAGCCTGGCCAA
CGTGTCACTGCTGCAGGCTACAGAGTGGGCCAGCAGCGAGGATACCAGAAGAAGCTGTCAGAGCAAGGGC
AAGACCGAGGAAGAGTGCCAGAACTACGTGCGGGTGCTGATCGTGGCCGGCAGAAAGGTTTTCATGTGCG
GCACCAACGCTTTCAGCCCCATGTGCACCAGCAGACAAGTGGGCAACCTGAGCCGGACCATCGAGAAGAT
CAACGGCGTGGCCAGATGTCCCTACGATCCCAGACACAATAGCACCGCCGTGATCAGCTCTCAGGGCGAA
CTGTATGCCGCCACCGTGATCGATTTCAGCGGCAGAGATCCCGCCATCTACAGAAGCCTCGGATCTGGCC
CTCCACTGAGAACAGCCCAGTACAACAGCAAGTGGCTGAACGAGCCCAACTTCGTGGCCGCCTATGACAT
CGGCCTGTTCGCCTACTTCTTCCTGCGGGAAAACGCCGTGGAACACGACTGTGGCAGAACCGTGTATAGC
AGAGTGGCCAGAGTGTGCAAGAACGACGTCGGCGGCAGATTCCTGCTGGAAGATACCTGGACCACCTTTA
TGAAGGCCCGGCTGAACTGCAGCAGACCTGGCGAGGTGCCCTTCTACTACAACGAGCTGCAGAGCGCCTT
CCATCTGCCTGAGCAGGATCTGATCTACGGCGTGTTCACCACCAACGTGAACTCTATCGCCGCCTCTGCC
GTGTGCGCCTTTAATCTGTCTGCCATCAGCCAGGCCTTTAACGGCCCCTTCAGATACCAAGAGAACCCCA
GAGCTGCCTGGCTGCCTATCGCCAATCCTATTCCTAACTTCCAGTGCGGCACACTGCCCGAGACAGGCCC
CAATGAGAATCTGACCGAGAGAAGCCTGCAGGACGCCCAGAGACTGTTCCTGATGTCTGAAGCCGTGCAG
CCCGTGACACCTGAGCCTTGTGTGACACAGGATAGCGTGCGGTTCTCCCACCTGGTGGTGGATCTGGTGC
AGGCCAAAGACACCCTGTACCACGTGCTGTACATCGGCACAGAGAGCGGCACAATCCTGAAGGCCCTGTC
TACCGCCAGCAGATCCCTGCACGGATGCTACCTGGAAGAACTGCACGTGCTGCCACCTGGCAGAAGAGAG
CCTCTGAGATCCCTGAGAATCCTGCACAGCGCCAGGGCTCTGTTTGTGGGACTGAGAGATGGCGTGCTGA
GAGTGCCCCTGGAAAGATGTGCCGCCTACAGATCACAGGGCGCCTGTCTGGGAGCTAGAGATCCTTACTG
TGGCTGGGACGGCAAGCAGCAGAGATGTAGCACCCTGGAAGATTCCAGCAACATGAGCCTGTGGACCCAG
AACATCACCGCCTGTCCTGTGCGGAACGTGACACGAGATGGCGGCTTTGGACCTTGGAGTCCTTGGCAGC
CTTGCGAGCATCTGGACGGCGATAATAGCGGCTCCTGCCTGTGTAGAGCCAGAAGCTGCGATAGCCCCAG
ACCTAGATGTGGCGGCCTGGATTGTCTGGGCCCTGCCATCCATATCGCCAACTGCTCCAGAAACGGCGCC
TGGACACCTTGGTCATCTTGGGCCCTGTGTAGCACCTCTTGCGGCATCGGATTTCAAGTCCGGCAGCGGA
GCTGCAGCAACCCTGCTCCTAGACATGGCGGCAGAATCTGCGTGGGCAAGTCCCGGGAAGAGAGATTCTG
CAACGAGAACACCCCTTGTCCAGTGCCTATCTTCTGGGCCTCTTGGGGCAGCTGGTCCAAGTGCAGCTCT
AATTGTGGCGGCGGAATGCAGAGCAGAAGAAGGGCCTGCGAGAACGGCAATAGCTGTCTCGGATGCGGCG
TGGAATTCAAGACCTGCAATCCTGAGGGCTGCCCCGAAGTGCGGAGAAACACACCTTGGACTCCATGGCT
GCCCGTGAACGTTACACAAGGCGGAGCCAGACAAGAGCAGCGGTTCCGGTTTACCTGTAGAGCCCCTCTG
GCTGATCCTCACGGCCTGCAGTTCGGAAGAAGAAGAACCGAGACACGGACCTGTCCTGCCGATGGCAGCG
GCTCTTGTGATACAGATGCCCTGGTGGAAGTGCTGCTGAGAAGCGGCTCTACAAGCCCTCACACAGTGTC
TGGTGGATGGGCTGCTTGGGGACCTTGGTCCAGCTGTAGCAGAGATTGCGAGCTGGGCTTCAGAGTGCGG
AAGCGGACCTGTACCAATCCAGAGCCTAGGAACGGCGGCCTGCCATGTGTTGGAGATGCCGCCGAATACC
AGGACTGCAACCCTCAGGCCTGTCCAGTTAGAGGCGCCTGGTCTTGTTGGACCTCTTGGAGCCCTTGTTC
CGCCTCTTGTGGCGGAGGCCACTACCAGAGAACAAGAAGCTGCACAAGCCCCGCACCTTCTCCAGGCGAG
GATATTTGCCTGGGCCTGCATACTGAAGAGGCCCTGTGCGCAACACAGGCTTGTCCAGAAGGATGGTCCC
CTTGGAGCGAGTGGTCTAAGTGCACAGATGACGGCGCCCAGAGCAGATCTAGGCACTGCGAGGAACTGCT
GCCTGGATCTTCTGCCTGTGCCGGCAATTCTAGCCAGAGCCGGCCTTGTCCATACAGCGAGATCCCAGTG
ATCCTGCCTGCCAGCTCTATGGAAGAGGCCACAGATTGCGCCGGCTTCAACCTGATCCAT
